Addgene plasmid #54885: mApple-Desmocollin1-C-18
Purpose: Localization: Cadherin, Excitation: 568, Emission: 592
Depositing lab: Michael Davidson. Depositing organization: Florida State University, Tallahassee.
Backbone
  Vector backbone: mApple-C1
  Backbone size w/o insert (bp): 4750
  Vector type: Mammalian Expression
  Selectable markers: Neomycin (select with G418)
Growth in bacteria
  Bacterial resistance: Kanamycin, 50 μg/mL
  Growth temperature: 37°C
  Growth strain: DH5alpha
  Copy number: High Copy
Gene/Insert
  Gene/Insert name: Desmocollin1 (alt name: NM_024421.2)
  Species: H. sapiens (human)
  Entrez Gene: DSC1 (a.k.a. CDHF1, DG2/DG3)
  Promoter: CMV
  Tag / fusion protein: mApple (N terminal on backbone)
  Cloning method: Unknown
  Sequencing primers: 5′ CMV-F; 3′ SV40pA-R
Terms and licenses: Academic/Nonprofit Terms; Industry Terms: Not Available to Industry
Depositor comments: . Excitation = 568; Emission = 592
How to cite: mApple-Desmocollin1-C-18 was a gift from Michael Davidson (Addgene plasmid # 54885 ; http://n2t.net/addgene:54885 ; RRID:Addgene_54885)
