[The description below was written by a language model from this plasmid's Addgene catalogue record.]
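Description:
mApple-Desmocollin1-C-18 is a mammalian expression plasmid built on the mApple-C1 backbone (about 4.75 kb without the insert), a C1-type fluorescent protein fusion vector. It is propagated in E. coli as a high-copy plasmid under kanamycin selection, and it carries a neomycin resistance marker so that transfected mammalian cells can be selected with G418. No feature table accompanies the record, so the origin of replication, the exact polyadenylation signal and other backbone details are not listed. The use of an SV40 polyA reverse sequencing primer does suggest that an SV40 polyadenylation signal lies downstream of the insert.

The payload is human desmocollin 1 (DSC1, also known as CDHF1 or DG2/DG3), a desmosomal member of the cadherin family, corresponding to the reference transcript given as its alternative name. Expression is driven by the CMV promoter, a strong constitutive promoter in most mammalian cell lines. The red-orange fluorescent protein mApple is supplied by the backbone and recorded as an N-terminal tag, so the fluorophore lies upstream of the desmocollin coding sequence. The "C-18" in the name may refer to the C1-type layout and an 18-residue linker between the two parts, but the record does not state this, and the cloning method is listed as unknown.

The stated purpose is as a localization marker for cadherin structures, with excitation at 568 nm and emission at 592 nm. It is suited to fluorescence imaging of desmocollin distribution in transfected cells, either alone or alongside spectrally distinct fusion proteins.
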