>Addgene plasmid #54885 | mApple-Desmocollin1-C-18 | depositor partial sequence | sequence record 85275 | insert sequence
GATCCGCTAGCGCTACCGGTCGCCACCATGGTGAGCAAGGGCGAGGAGAATAACATGGCCATCATCAAGG
AGTTCATGCGCTTCAAGGTGCACATGGAGGGCTCCGTGAACGGCCACGAGTTCGAGATCGAGGGCGAGGG
CGAGGGCCGCCCCTACGAGGCCTTTCAGACCGCTAAGCTGAAGGTGACCAAGGGTGGCCCCCTGCCCTTC
GCCTGGGACATCCTGTCCCCTCAGTTCATGTACGGCTCCAAGGTCTACATTAAGCACCCAGCCGACATCC
CCGACTACTTCAAGCTGTCCTTCCCCGAGGGCTTCAGGTGGGAGCGCGTGATGAACTTCGAGGACGGCGG
CATTATTCACGTTAACCAGGACTCCTCCCTGCAGGACGGCGTGTTCATCTACAAGGTGAAGCTGCGCGGC
ACCAACTTCCCCTCCGACGGCCCCGTAATGCAGAAGAAGACCATGGGCTGGGAGGCCTCCGAGGAGCGGA
TGTACCCCGAGGACGGCGCCCTGAAGAGCGAGATCAAGAAGAGGCTGAAGCTGAAGGACGGCGGCCACTA
CGCCGCCGAGGTCAAGACCACCTACAAGGCCAAGAAGCCCGTGCAGCTGCCCGGCGCCTACATCGTCGAC
ATCAAGTTGGACATCGTGTCCCACAACGAGGACTACACCATCGTGGAACAGTACGAACGCGCCGAGGGCC
GCCACTCCACCGGCGGCATGGACGAGCTGTACAAGTCCGGACTCAGATCTAGTAGCGGAGGTAGCGCATC
CGGCGGAAGCGGAGGAAGCGCTCTGGCCTCTGCTGCCCCAGGGAGCATCTTCTGTAAGCAGCTCCTTTTC
TCTCTCCTGGTTTTAACATTACTTTGCGATGCTTGTCAGAAAGTTTATCTTCGAGTTCCTTCTCATCTTC
AGGCTGAAACACTTGTAGGCAAAGTGAATCTGGAGGAGTGTCTCAAGTCGGCCAGCCTAATCCGGTCCAG
TGACCCTGCCTTCAGGATTCTAGAAGATGGCTCAATTTACACAACACATGACCTCATTTTGTCTTCTGAA
AGGAAAAGTTTTTCCATTTTCCTTTCAGATGGTCAGAGACGGGAACAACAAGAGATAAAAGTTGTACTGT
CAGCAAGAGAAAACAAGTCTCCTAAGAAGAGACATACCAAAGACACAGCCCTCAAGCGCAGCAAGAGACG
ATGGGCTCCTATTCCAGCTTCATTGATGGAGAACTCGTTGGGTCCATTTCCACAACACGTTCAGCAGATC
CAATCTGATGCTGCACAGAATTACACCATCTTTTATTCCATAAGTGGGCCAGGCGTGGACAAAGAACCCT
TCAATTTGTTTTACATAGAGAAAGACACTGGGGATATCTTTTGTACAAGGAGCATTGACCGTGAGAAATA
CGAACAGTTTGCGTTATATGGCTATGCAACAACTGCAGATGGCTATGCACCAGAATATCCACTCCCTTTG
ATCATCAAAATTGAAGATGATAATGATAACGCCCCATATTTTGAACACAGAGTGACTATCTTTACTGTGC
CTGAAAATTGCCGATCCGGCACTTCAGTGGGAAAAGTGACCGCCACAGACCTTGACGAACCTGACACTCT
CCATACTCGTCTGAAATATAAAATCTTACAACAAATCCCAGATCATCCAAAGCATTTCTCCATACACCCA
GATACCGGAGTCATCACCACAACTACACCTTTTCTGGATAGAGAAAAATGTGATACTTACCAGTTAATAA
TGGAAGTGCGAGACATGGGTGGTCAGCCTTTCGGTTTATTTAATACAGGAACAATTACTATTTCACTTGA
GGATGAAAATGACAATCCACCATCTTTCACAGAAACTTCTTATGTTACAGAAGTAGAAGAAAACAGAATT
GACGTGGAGATTTTGCGAATGAAGGTACAGGATCAGGATTTGCCAAACACTCCTCACTCAAAGGCTGTAT
ACAAAATCTTACAAGGAAATGAAAATGGAAACTTCATAATTAGCACAGATCCAAATACAAATGAAGGAGT
GCTGTGTGTTGTCAAGCCATTGAACTATGAAGTCAATCGCCAAGTTATTTTGCAAGTTGGTGTCATTAAC
GAGGCACAATTCTCTAAAGCAGCGAGCTCACAAACTCCTACAATGTGCACTACAACTGTCACCGTTAAAA
TTATAGACAGTGATGAGGGCCCTGAATGCCACCCTCCAGTGAAAGTTATTCAGAGTCAAGATGGCTTCCC
AGCTGGCCAAGAACTCCTTGGATACAAAGCACTGGACCCGGAAATATCCAGTGGTGAAGGCTTAAGGTAT
CAGAAGTTAGGGGATGAAGATAACTGGTTTGAAATTAATCAACACACTGGCGACTTGAGAACTCTAAAAG
TACTAGATAGAGAATCCAAATTTGTAAAAAACAACCAATACAATATTTCAGTTGTTGCAGTGGATGCAGT
TGGCCGATCTTGCACTGGAACATTAGTAGTTCATTTGGATGATTACAACGATCACGCACCTCAAATTGAC
AAAGAAGTGACCATTTGTCAGAATAATGAGGATTTTGCTGTTCTGAAACCTGTAGATCCAGATGGACCTG
AAAATGGACCACCTTTTCAATTCTTTCTGGATAATTCTGCCAGTAAAAACTGGAACATAGAAGAAAAGGA
TGGTAAAACTGCCATTCTTCGTCAACGGCAAAATCTTGATTATAACTATTATTCTGTGCCTATTCAAATA
AAAGACAGGCATGGTTTAGTTGCAACACATATGTTAACAGTGAGAGTATGTGACTGTTCAACTCCATCTG
AGTGTAGAATGAAGGATAAAAGTACAAGAGACGTTAGACCAAATGTAATACTTGGAAGATGGGCTATTCT
TGCTATGGTGTTGGGTTCTGTATTGTTATTATGTATTCTGTTTACATGTTTCTGTGTCACTGCTAAGAGA
ACAGTCAAGAAATGTTTTCCAGAAGACATAGCCCAGCAAAATTTAATTGTATCAAATACTGAAGGACCTG
GAGAAGAAGTAACGGAAGCAAATATTAGACTCCCCATGCAGACATCCAACATTTGTGACACAAGCATGTC
TGTTGGTACTGTTGGTGGCCAGGGAATCAAAACACAGCAAAGTTTTGAGATGGTCAAAGGAGGCTACACT
TTGGATTCCAACAAAGGAGGTGGACATCAGACCTTGGAGTCCGTCAAGGGAGTGGGGCAGGGAGATACTG
GCAGATATGCGTACACGGACTGGCAGAGTTTCACCCAACCTCGGCTTGGCGAAAAGGTGTATTTGTGTGG
ACAAGATGAGGAGCATAAACATTGTGAAGACTACGTTTGTTCGTATAACTATGAAGGCAAAGGTTCTCTG
GCCGGCTCAGTAGGTTGCTGCAGCGATCGGCAGGAAGAAGAGGGACTGGAGTTTCTAGATCACCTGGAAC
CCAAATTTAGGACATTAGCAAAGACATGCATCAAGAAATAAGGATCCACCGGATCTAGATAACTGATCAT
AATCAGCCAT
