LOCUS       Exported 7398 bp ds-DNA circular SYN 13-MAY-2021
DEFINITION  Localization: Cadherin, Excitation: 568, Emission: 592.
ACCESSION   .
VERSION     .
KEYWORDS    mApple-Desmocollin1-C-18
SOURCE      synthetic DNA construct
  ORGANISM  synthetic DNA construct
REFERENCE   1 (bases 1 to 7398)
  TITLE     Davidson lab - mApple constructs
REFERENCE   2 (bases 1 to 7398)
  AUTHORS   .
  TITLE     Direct Submission
  JOURNAL   Exported May 13, 2021 from SnapGene Server 1.1.58
            http://www.snapgene.com
FEATURES             Location/Qualifiers
     source          1..7398
                     /organism="synthetic DNA construct"
                     /mol_type="other DNA"
     enhancer        48..351
                     /label=CMV enhancer
                     /note="human cytomegalovirus immediate early enhancer"
     promoter        352..555
                     /label=CMV promoter
                     /note="human cytomegalovirus (CMV) immediate early
                     promoter"
     primer_bind     506..526
                     /label=CMV-F
                     /note="Human CMV immediate early promoter, forward primer"
     regulatory      594..603
                     /regulatory_class="other"
                     /note="vertebrate consensus sequence for strong initiation
                     of translation (Kozak, 1987)"
     CDS             600..1307
                     /codon_start=1
                     /product="photostable monomeric derivative of DsRed (Shaner
                     et al., 2008)"
                     /label=mApple
                     /note="mammalian codon-optimized"
                     /translation="MVSKGEENNMAIIKEFMRFKVHMEGSVNGHEFEIEGEGEGRPYEA
                     FQTAKLKVTKGGPLPFAWDILSPQFMYGSKVYIKHPADIPDYFKLSFPEGFRWERVMNF
                     EDGGIIHVNQDSSLQDGVFIYKVKLRGTNFPSDGPVMQKKTMGWEASEERMYPEDGALK
                     SEIKKRLKLKDGGHYAAEVKTTYKAKKPVQLPGAYIVDIKLDIVSHNEDYTIVEQYERA
                     EGRHSTGGMDELYK"
     primer_bind     1013..1032
                     /label=mCherry-F
                     /note="mCherry, forward primer"
     polyA_signal    4173..4294
                     /label=SV40 poly(A) signal
                     /note="SV40 polyadenylation signal"
     primer_bind     complement(4210..4229)
                     /label=SV40pA-R
                     /note="SV40 polyA, reverse primer"
     primer_bind     4264..4283
                     /label=EBV-rev
                     /note="SV40 polyA terminator, reverse primer"
     rep_origin      complement(4301..4756)
                     /direction=LEFT
                     /label=f1 ori
                     /note="f1 bacteriophage origin of replication; arrow
                     indicates direction of (+) strand synthesis"
     primer_bind     complement(4438..4459)
                     /label=F1ori-F
                     /note="F1 origin, forward primer"
     primer_bind     4650..4669
                     /label=F1ori-R
                     /note="F1 origin, reverse primer"
     promoter        4783..4887
                     /gene="bla"
                     /label=AmpR promoter
     promoter        4889..5246
                     /label=SV40 promoter
                     /note="SV40 enhancer and early promoter"
     primer_bind     complement(4912..4932)
                     /label=pBABE 3'
                     /note="SV40 enhancer, reverse primer for pBABE vectors"
     rep_origin      5097..5232
                     /label=SV40 ori
                     /note="SV40 origin of replication"
     primer_bind     5159..5178
                     /label=SV40pro-F
                     /note="SV40 promoter/origin, forward primer"
     CDS             5281..6075
                     /codon_start=1
                     /gene="aph(3')-II (or nptII)"
                     /product="aminoglycoside phosphotransferase from Tn5"
                     /label=NeoR/KanR
                     /note="confers resistance to neomycin, kanamycin, and G418
                     (Geneticin(R))"
                     /translation="MIEQDGLHAGSPAAWVERLFGYDWAQQTIGCSDAAVFRLSAQGRP
                     VLFVKTDLSGALNELQDEAARLSWLATTGVPCAAVLDVVTEAGRDWLLLGEVPGQDLLS
                     SHLAPAEKVSIMADAMRRLHTLDPATCPFDHQAKHRIERARTRMEAGLVDQDDLDEEHQ
                     GLAPAELFARLKASMPDGEDLVVTHGDACLPNIMVENGRFSGFIDCGRLGVADRYQDIA
                     LATRDIAEELGGEWADRFLVLYGIAAPDSQRIAFYRLLDEFF"
     primer_bind     complement(5335..5354)
                     /label=Neo-R
                     /note="Neomycin resistance gene, reverse primer"
     primer_bind     5945..5964
                     /label=Neo-F
                     /note="Neomycin resistance gene, forward primer"
     primer_bind     complement(6263..6282)
                     /label=TK-pA-R
                     /note="Thymidine kinase polyA, reverse primer"
     polyA_signal    6307..6354
                     /label=HSV TK poly(A) signal
                     /note="herpes simplex virus thymidine kinase
                     polyadenylation signal (Cole and Stacy, 1985)"
     rep_origin      6683..7271
                     /direction=RIGHT
                     /label=ori
                     /note="high-copy-number ColE1/pMB1/pBR322/pUC origin of
                     replication"
     primer_bind     7172..7191
                     /label=pBR322ori-F
                     /note="pBR322 origin, forward primer"
ORIGIN
        1 taatcaatta cggggtcatt agttcatagc ccatatatgg agttccgcgt tacataactt
       61 acggtaaatg gcccgcctgg ctgaccgccc aacgaccccc gcccattgac gtcaataatg
      121 acgtatgttc ccatagtaac gccaataggg actttccatt gacgtcaatg ggtggagtat
      181 ttacggtaaa ctgcccactt ggcagtacat caagtgtatc atatgccaag tacgccccct
      241 attgacgtca atgacggtaa atggcccgcc tggcattatg cccagtacat gaccttatgg
      301 gactttccta cttggcagta catctacgta ttagtcatcg ctattaccat ggtgatgcgg
      361 ttttggcagt acatcaatgg gcgtggatag cggtttgact cacggggatt tccaagtctc
      421 caccccattg acgtcaatgg gagtttgttt tggcaccaaa atcaacggga ctttccaaaa
      481 tgtcgtaaca actccgcccc attgacgcaa atgggcggta ggcgtgtacg gtgggaggtc
      541 tatataagca gagctggttt agtgaaccgt cagatccgct agcgctaccg gtcgccacca
      601 tggtgagcaa gggcgaggag aataacatgg ccatcatcaa ggagttcatg cgcttcaagg
      661 tgcacatgga gggctccgtg aacggccacg agttcgagat cgagggcgag ggcgagggcc
      721 gcccctacga ggcctttcag accgctaagc tgaaggtgac caagggtggc cccctgccct
      781 tcgcctggga catcctgtcc cctcagttca tgtacggctc caaggtctac attaagcacc
      841 cagccgacat ccccgactac ttcaagctgt ccttccccga gggcttcagg tgggagcgcg
      901 tgatgaactt cgaggacggc ggcattattc acgttaacca ggactcctcc ctgcaggacg
      961 gcgtgttcat ctacaaggtg aagctgcgcg gcaccaactt cccctccgac ggccccgtaa
     1021 tgcagaagaa gaccatgggc tgggaggcct ccgaggagcg gatgtacccc gaggacggcg
     1081 ccctgaagag cgagatcaag aagaggctga agctgaagga cggcggccac tacgccgccg
     1141 aggtcaagac cacctacaag gccaagaagc ccgtgcagct gcccggcgcc tacatcgtcg
     1201 acatcaagtt ggacatcgtg tcccacaacg aggactacac catcgtggaa cagtacgaac
     1261 gcgccgaggg ccgccactcc accggcggca tggacgagct gtacaagtcc ggactcagat
     1321 ctagtagcgg aggtagcgca tccggcggaa gcggaggaag cgctctggcc tctgctgccc
     1381 cagggagcat cttctgtaag cagctccttt tctctctcct ggttttaaca ttactttgcg
     1441 atgcttgtca gaaagtttat cttcgagttc cttctcatct tcaggctgaa acacttgtag
     1501 gcaaagtgaa tctggaggag tgtctcaagt cggccagcct aatccggtcc agtgaccctg
     1561 ccttcaggat tctagaagat ggctcaattt acacaacaca tgacctcatt ttgtcttctg
     1621 aaaggaaaag tttttccatt ttcctttcag atggtcagag acgggaacaa caagagataa
     1681 aagttgtact gtcagcaaga gaaaacaagt ctcctaagaa gagacatacc aaagacacag
     1741 ccctcaagcg cagcaagaga cgatgggctc ctattccagc ttcattgatg gagaactcgt
     1801 tgggtccatt tccacaacac gttcagcaga tccaatctga tgctgcacag aattacacca
     1861 tcttttattc cataagtggg ccaggcgtgg acaaagaacc cttcaatttg ttttacatag
     1921 agaaagacac tggggatatc ttttgtacaa ggagcattga ccgtgagaaa tacgaacagt
     1981 ttgcgttata tggctatgca acaactgcag atggctatgc accagaatat ccactccctt
     2041 tgatcatcaa aattgaagat gataatgata acgccccata ttttgaacac agagtgacta
     2101 tctttactgt gcctgaaaat tgccgatccg gcacttcagt gggaaaagtg accgccacag
     2161 accttgacga acctgacact ctccatactc gtctgaaata taaaatctta caacaaatcc
     2221 cagatcatcc aaagcatttc tccatacacc cagataccgg agtcatcacc acaactacac
     2281 cttttctgga tagagaaaaa tgtgatactt accagttaat aatggaagtg cgagacatgg
     2341 gtggtcagcc tttcggttta tttaatacag gaacaattac tatttcactt gaggatgaaa
     2401 atgacaatcc accatctttc acagaaactt cttatgttac agaagtagaa gaaaacagaa
     2461 ttgacgtgga gattttgcga atgaaggtac aggatcagga tttgccaaac actcctcact
     2521 caaaggctgt atacaaaatc ttacaaggaa atgaaaatgg aaacttcata attagcacag
     2581 atccaaatac aaatgaagga gtgctgtgtg ttgtcaagcc attgaactat gaagtcaatc
     2641 gccaagttat tttgcaagtt ggtgtcatta acgaggcaca attctctaaa gcagcgagct
     2701 cacaaactcc tacaatgtgc actacaactg tcaccgttaa aattatagac agtgatgagg
     2761 gccctgaatg ccaccctcca gtgaaagtta ttcagagtca agatggcttc ccagctggcc
     2821 aagaactcct tggatacaaa gcactggacc cggaaatatc cagtggtgaa ggcttaaggt
     2881 atcagaagtt aggggatgaa gataactggt ttgaaattaa tcaacacact ggcgacttga
     2941 gaactctaaa agtactagat agagaatcca aatttgtaaa aaacaaccaa tacaatattt
     3001 cagttgttgc agtggatgca gttggccgat cttgcactgg aacattagta gttcatttgg
     3061 atgattacaa cgatcacgca cctcaaattg acaaagaagt gaccatttgt cagaataatg
     3121 aggattttgc tgttctgaaa cctgtagatc cagatggacc tgaaaatgga ccaccttttc
     3181 aattctttct ggataattct gccagtaaaa actggaacat agaagaaaag gatggtaaaa
     3241 ctgccattct tcgtcaacgg caaaatcttg attataacta ttattctgtg cctattcaaa
     3301 taaaagacag gcatggttta gttgcaacac atatgttaac agtgagagta tgtgactgtt
     3361 caactccatc tgagtgtaga atgaaggata aaagtacaag agacgttaga ccaaatgtaa
     3421 tacttggaag atgggctatt cttgctatgg tgttgggttc tgtattgtta ttatgtattc
     3481 tgtttacatg tttctgtgtc actgctaaga gaacagtcaa gaaatgtttt ccagaagaca
     3541 tagcccagca aaatttaatt gtatcaaata ctgaaggacc tggagaagaa gtaacggaag
     3601 caaatattag actccccatg cagacatcca acatttgtga cacaagcatg tctgttggta
     3661 ctgttggtgg ccagggaatc aaaacacagc aaagttttga gatggtcaaa ggaggctaca
     3721 ctttggattc caacaaagga ggtggacatc agaccttgga gtccgtcaag ggagtggggc
     3781 agggagatac tggcagatat gcgtacacgg actggcagag tttcacccaa cctcggcttg
     3841 gcgaaaaggt gtatttgtgt ggacaagatg aggagcataa acattgtgaa gactacgttt
     3901 gttcgtataa ctatgaaggc aaaggttctc tggccggctc agtaggttgc tgcagcgatc
     3961 ggcaggaaga agagggactg gagtttctag atcacctgga acccaaattt aggacattag
     4021 caaagacatg catcaagaaa taaggatcca ccggatctag ataactgatc ataatcagcc
     4081 ataccacatt tgtagaggtt ttacttgctt taaaaaacct cccacacctc cccctgaacc
     4141 tgaaacataa aatgaatgca attgttgttg ttaacttgtt tattgcagct tataatggtt
     4201 acaaataaag caatagcatc acaaatttca caaataaagc atttttttca ctgcattcta
     4261 gttgtggttt gtccaaactc atcaatgtat cttaacgcgt aaattgtaag cgttaatatt
     4321 ttgttaaaat tcgcgttaaa tttttgttaa atcagctcat tttttaacca ataggccgaa
     4381 atcggcaaaa tcccttataa atcaaaagaa tagaccgaga tagggttgag tgttgttcca
     4441 gtttggaaca agagtccact attaaagaac gtggactcca acgtcaaagg nnnnnnnnnn
     4501 nnnnnnnnnn nnnnnnnnnn nnnnnnnnnn nnnnnnnnnt nnnnnnnnnn nnnnnnnnnn
     4561 nnnnnnnnnn nnnnnnnnnn nnnnnnnnnn nnnnnnnnnn nnnnnnnnnn nnnnnnnnnn
     4621 nnnnnnnnnn ngnnnnnnnn nnnnnnnnnn nnnnnnnnnn nnnnnnnnnn nnnnnnnnnn
     4681 nnnnnnnnnn nnnnnnnnnn nnnnnnnnnn nnnnnnnnnn nnnnnnnnnn nnnnnnnnnn
     4741 nnnnnnnnnn nnnnnncagg tggcactttt cggggaaatg tgcgcggaac ccctatttgt
     4801 ttatttttct aaatacattc aaatatgtat ccgctcatga gacaataacc ctgataaatg
     4861 cttcaataat attgaaaaag gaagagtcct gaggcggaaa gaaccagctg tggaatgtgt
     4921 gtcagttagg gtgtggaaag tccccaggct ccccagcagg cagaagtatg caaagcatgc
     4981 atctcaatta gtcagcaacc aggtgtggaa agtccccagg ctccccagca ggcagaagta
     5041 tgcaaagcat gcatctcaat tagtcagcaa ccatagtccc gcccctaact ccgcccatcc
     5101 cgcccctaac tccgcccagt tccgcccatt ctccgcccca tggctgacta atttttttta
     5161 tttatgcaga ggccgaggcc gcctcggcct ctgagctatt ccagaagtag tgaggaggct
     5221 tttttggagg cctaggcttt tgcaaagatc gatcaagaga caggatgagg atcgtttcgc
     5281 atgattgaac aagatggatt gcacgcaggt tctccggccg cttgggtgga gaggctattc
     5341 ggctatgact gggcacaaca gacaatcggc tgctctgatg ccgccgtgtt ccggctgtca
     5401 gcgcaggggc gcccggttct ttttgtcaag accgacctgt ccggtgccct gaatgaactg
     5461 caagacgagg cagcgcggct atcgtggctg gccacgacgg gcgttccttg cgcagctgtg
     5521 ctcgacgttg tcactgaagc gggaagggac tggctgctat tgggcgaagt gccggggcag
     5581 gatctcctgt catctcacct tgctcctgcc gagaaagtat ccatcatggc tgatgcaatg
     5641 cggcggctgc atacgcttga tccggctacc tgcccattcg accaccaagc gaaacatcgc
     5701 atcgagcgag cacgtactcg gatggaagcc ggtcttgtcg atcaggatga tctggacgaa
     5761 gagcatcagg ggctcgcgcc agccgaactg ttcgccaggc tcaaggcgag catgcccgac
     5821 ggcgaggatc tcgtcgtgac ccatggcgat gcctgcttgc cgaatatcat ggtggaaaat
     5881 ggccgctttt ctggattcat cgactgtggc cggctgggtg tggcggaccg ctatcaggac
     5941 atagcgttgg ctacccgtga tattgctgaa gagcttggcg gcgaatgggc tgaccgcttc
     6001 ctcgtgcttt acggtatcgc cgctcccgat tcgcagcgca tcgccttcta tcgccttctt
     6061 gacgagttct tctgagcggg actctggggt tcgaaatgac cgaccaagcg acgcccaacc
     6121 tgccatcacg agatttcgat tccaccgccg ccttctatga aaggttgggc ttcggaatcg
     6181 ttttccggga cgccggctgg atgatcctcc agcgcgggga tctcatgctg gagttcttcg
     6241 cccaccctag ggggaggcta actgaaacac ggaaggagac aataccggaa ggaacccgcg
     6301 ctatgacggc aataaaaaga cagaataaaa cgcacggtgt tgggtcgttt gttcataaac
     6361 gcggggttcg gtcccagggc tggcactctg tcgatacccc accgagaccc cattggggcc
     6421 aatacgcccg cgtttcttcc ttttccccac cccacccccc aagttcgggt gaaggcccag
     6481 ggctcgcagc caacgtcggg gcggcaggcc ctgccatagc ctcaggttac tcatatatac
     6541 tttagattga tttaaaactt catttttaat ttaaaaggat ctaggtgaag atcctttttg
     6601 ataatctcat gaccaaaatc ccttaacgtg agttttcgtt ccactgagcg tcagaccccg
     6661 tagaaaagat caaaggatct tcttgagatc ctttttttct gcgcgtaatc tgctgcttgc
     6721 aaacaaaaaa accaccgcta ccagcggtgg tttgtttgcc ggatcaagag ctaccaactc
     6781 tttttccgaa ggtaactggc ttcagcagag cgcagatacc aaatactgtt cttctagtgt
     6841 agccgtagtt aggccaccac ttcaagaact ctgtagcacc gcctacatac ctcgctctgc
     6901 taatcctgtt accagtggct gctgccagtg gcgataagtc gtgtcttacc gggttggact
     6961 caagacgata gttaccggat aaggcgcagc ggtcgggctg aacggggggt tcgtgcacac
     7021 agcccagctt ggagcgaacg acctacaccg aactgagata cctacagcgt gagctatgag
     7081 aaagcgccac gcttcccgaa gggagaaagg cggacaggta tccggtaagc ggcagggtcg
     7141 gaacaggaga gcgcacgagg gagcttccag ggggaaacgc ctggtatctt tatagtcctg
     7201 tcgggtttcg ccacctctga cttgagcgtc gatttttgtg atgctcgtca ggggggcgga
     7261 gcctatggaa aaacgccagc aacgcggcct ttttacggtt cctggccttt tgctggcctt
     7321 ttgctcacat gttctttcct gcgttatccc ctgattctgt ggataaccgt attaccgcca
     7381 tgcattagtt attaatag
//
